Addgene plasmid #25728: piRES-puro-ELF3
Depositing lab: Ronny Drapkin. Depositing organization: Dana-Farber Cancer Institute.
Backbone
  Vector backbone: pIRESpuro2
  Backbone manufacturer: Clonetech
  Backbone size w/o insert (bp): 5200
  Vector type: Mammalian Expression
  Selectable markers: Puromycin
Growth in bacteria
  Bacterial resistance: Ampicillin, 100 μg/mL
  Growth temperature: 37°C
  Growth strain: DH5alpha
  Copy number: Unknown
Gene/Insert
  Gene/Insert name: E74-like factor 3 (ets domain transcription factor, epithelial-specific ) (alt name: ELF3)
  Species: H. sapiens (human)
  Insert size (bp): 1115
  GenBank ID: NM_001114309
  Entrez Gene: ELF3 (a.k.a. EPR-1, ERT, ESE-1, ESX)
  Cloning method: Restriction Enzyme; 5′ cloning site EcoRI (not destroyed); 3′ cloning site NotI (not destroyed)
  Sequencing primers: 5′ sequence; 3′ sequence
Terms and licenses: Academic/Nonprofit Terms; Industry Terms: Not Available to Industry
How to cite: piRES-puro-ELF3 was a gift from Ronny Drapkin (Addgene plasmid # 25728 ; http://n2t.net/addgene:25728 ; RRID:Addgene_25728)
