[The description below was written by a language model from this plasmid's Addgene catalogue record and pLannotate feature annotations shown in this document.]
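Description:
piRES-puro-ELF3 is a mammalian expression plasmid built on the pIRESpuro2 backbone (about 5.2 kb without insert; the sequenced construct is 6,316 nt) that carries the human ELF3 coding sequence, also known as ESE-1, ESX or ERT, an epithelial-specific ETS-domain transcription factor. The roughly 1.1 kb insert was cloned between EcoRI and NotI sites, both of which are retained. In bacteria the plasmid is maintained through a high-copy ColE1/pUC-type origin and selected with ampicillin via the β-lactamase gene and its own promoter. The annotation also picks up small remnants of lac regulatory elements, a bom fragment and short SV40 and HIV-1 LTR-like fragments, which appear to be backbone vestiges rather than functional parts.

The expression unit is a single bicistronic transcript driven by the human cytomegalovirus immediate early enhancer and promoter. A T7 promoter lies just upstream of the insert, which could be used for in vitro transcription or as a sequencing primer site. ELF3 is the first cistron. It is followed by a chimeric adenovirus/immunoglobulin intron, which generally improves mRNA processing and stability, then by the encephalomyocarditis virus IRES, the puromycin N-acetyltransferase gene and the bovine growth hormone polyadenylation signal. Because the resistance gene is translated from the same mRNA as ELF3, cells that survive puromycin selection are very likely to also express the transcription factor, which makes it easier to derive stable pools or lines. No epitope tag or fluorescent reporter is annotated. The record does not state a specific application, but the design is suited to transient or stable overexpression of ELF3 in mammalian cells.
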