Features (pLannotate 1.2.2; 20 found; start..end, strand, type, name):
     28..80      -  misc_feature   bom (fragment): basis of mobility region from pBR322
    235..614     +  enhancer       CMV enhancer: human cytomegalovirus immediate early enhancer
    615..818     +  promoter       CMV promoter: human cytomegalovirus (CMV) immediate early promoter
    814..847     +  LTR            5' LTR (truncated) (fragment): truncated 5' long terminal repeat (LTR) from HIV-1
    863..881     +  promoter       T7 promoter: promoter for bacteriophage T7 RNA polymerase
    977..2089    +  CDS            ELF3: ELF3_HUMAN - Also known as ERT From Homo sapiens (Human).
   2161..2390    +  intron         chimeric intron: chimera between introns from adenovirus and immunoglobulin heavy chain genes
   2573..3035    +  misc_feature   IRES: internal ribosome entry site (IRES) of the encephalomyocarditis virus (EMCV)
   3068..3667    +  CDS            PuroR: puromycin N-acetyltransferase; pac from Streptomyces alboniger; confers resistance to puromycin
   3717..3782    +  CDS            dmpM (fragment): DMPM_STRAD - Protein inferred from homology: Swiss-Prot protein existence level 3. From Streptomyces alboniger.
   3809..4033    +  polyA_signal   bGH poly(A) signal: bovine growth hormone polyadenylation signal
   4037..4058    +  promoter       SV40 promoter (fragment): SV40 enhancer and early promoter
   4068..4119    +  polyA_signal   SV40 poly(A) signal (fragment): SV40 polyadenylation signal
   4183..4199    -  protein_bind   lac operator: The lac repressor binds to the lac operator to inhibit transcription in E. coli. This inhibition can be relieved by adding lactose or isopropyl-β-D-thiogalactopyranoside (IPTG). lac repressor encoded by lacI
   4207..4237    -  promoter       lac promoter: promoter for the E. coli lac operon
   4252..4273    -  protein_bind   CAP binding site: CAP binding activates transcription in the presence of cAMP. E. coli catabolite activator protein
   4286..4378    -  CDS            lacI (fragment): lac repressor; lacI; The lac repressor binds to the lac operator to inhibit transcription in E. coli. This inhibition can be relieved by adding lactose or isopropyl-β-D-thiogalactopyranoside (IPTG).
   4561..5149    -  rep_origin     ori: high-copy-number ColE1/pMB1/pBR322/pUC origin of replication
   5320..6180    -  CDS            AmpR: β-lactamase; bla; confers resistance to ampicillin, carbenicillin, and related antibiotics
   6181..6285    -  promoter       AmpR promoter: bla
>Addgene plasmid #25728 | piRES-puro-ELF3 | addgene full sequence | sequence record 301933 | Addgene NGS Result
GACGGATCGGGAGATCTCCCGATCCCCTATGGTGCACTCTCAGTACAATCTGCTCTGATGCCGCATAGTT
AAGCCAGTATCTGCTCCCTGCTTGTGTGTTGGAGGTCGCTGAGTAGTGCGCGAGCAAAATTTAAGCTACA
ACAAGGCAAGGCTTGACCGACAATTGCATGAAGAATCTGCTTAGGGTTAGGCGTTTTGCGCTGCTTCGCG
ATGTACGGGCCAGATATACGCGTTGACATTGATTATTGACTAGTTATTAATAGTAATCAATTACGGGGTC
ATTAGTTCATAGCCCATATATGGAGTTCCGCGTTACATAACTTACGGTAAATGGCCCGCCTGGCTGACCG
CCCAACGACCCCCGCCCATTGACGTCAATAATGACGTATGTTCCCATAGTAACGCCAATAGGGACTTTCC
ATTGACGTCAATGGGTGGAGTATTTACGGTAAACTGCCCACTTGGCAGTACATCAAGTGTATCATATGCC
AAGTACGCCCCCTATTGACGTCAATGACGGTAAATGGCCCGCCTGGCATTATGCCCAGTACATGACCTTA
TGGGACTTTCCTACTTGGCAGTACATCTACGTATTAGTCATCGCTATTACCATGGTGATGCGGTTTTGGC
AGTACATCAATGGGCGTGGATAGCGGTTTGACTCACGGGGATTTCCAAGTCTCCACCCCATTGACGTCAA
TGGGAGTTTGTTTTGGCACCAAAATCAACGGGACTTTCCAAAATGTCGTAACAACTCCGCCCCATTGACG
CAAATGGGCGGTAGGCGTGTACGGTGGGAGGTCTATATAAGCAGAGCTCTCTGGCTAACTAGAGAACCCA
CTGCTTACTGGCTTATCGAAATTAATACGACTCACTATAGGGAGACCCAAGCTTGGTACCGAGCTCGGAT
CGATATCTGCGGCCTAGCTAGCGCTTAAGGCCTGTTAACCGGTCGTACGTCTCCGGATTCGAATTCATGG
CTGCAACCTGTGAGATTAGCAACATTTTTAGCAACTACTTCAGTGCGATGTACAGCTCGGAGGACTCCAC
CCTGGCCTCTGTTCCCCCTGCTGCCACCTTTGGGGCCGATGACTTGGTACTGACCCTGAGCAACCCCCAG
ATGTCATTGGAGGGTACAGAGAAGGCCAGCTGGTTGGGGGAACAGCCCCAGTTCTGGTCGAAGACGCAGG
TTCTGGACTGGATCAGCTACCAAGTGGAGAAGAACAAGTACGACGCAAGCGCCATTGACTTCTCACGATG
TGACATGGATGGCGCCACCCTCTGCAATTGTGCCCTTGAGGAGCTGCGTCTGGTCTTTGGGCCTCTGGGG
GACCAACTCCATGCCCAGCTGCGAGACCTCACTTCCAGCTCTTCTGATGAGCTCAGTTGGATCATTGAGC
TGCTGGAGAAGGATGGCATGGCCTTCCAGGAGGCCCTAGACCCAGGGCCCTTTGACCAGGGCAGCCCCTT
TGCCCAGGAGCTGCTGGACGACGGTCAGCAAGCCAGCCCCTACCACCCCGGCAGCTGTGGCGCAGGAGCC
CCCTCCCCTGGCAGCTCTGACGTCTCCACCGCAGGGACTGGTGCTTCTCGGAGCTCCCACTCCTCAGACT
CCGGTGGAAGTGACGTGGACCTGGATCCCACTGATGGCAAGCTCTTCCCCAGCGATGGTTTTCGTGACTG
CAAGAAGGGGGATCCCAAGCACGGGAAGCGGAAACGAGGCCGGCCCCGAAAGCTGAGCAAAGAGTACTGG
GACTGTCTCGAGGGCAAGAAGAGCAAGCACGCGCCCAGAGGCACCCACCTGTGGGAGTTCATCCGGGACA
TCCTCATCCACCCGGAGCTCAACGAGGGCCTCATGAAGTGGGAGAATCGGCATGAAGGCGTCTTCAAGTT
CCTGCGCTCCGAGGCTGTGGCCCAACTATGGGGCCAAAAGAAAAAGAACAGCAACATGACCTACGAGAAG
CTGAGCCGGGCCATGAGGTACTACTACAAACGGGAGATCCTGGAACGGGTGGATGGCCGGCGACTCGTCT
ACAAGTTTGGCAAAAACTCAAGCGGCTGGAAGGAGGAAGAGGTTCTCCAGAGTCGGAACTGAGCGGCCGC
ATAGATAACTGATCCAGTGTGCTGGAATTAATTCGCTGTCTGCGAGGGCCAGCTGTTGGGGTGAGTACTC
CCTCTCAAAAGCGGGCATGACTTCTGCGCTAAGATTGTCAGTTTCCAAAAACGAGGAGGATTTGATATTC
ACCTGGCCCGCGGTGATGCCTTTGAGGGTGGCCGCGTCCATCTGGTCAGAAAAGACAATCTTTTTGTTGT
CAAGCTTGAGGTGTGGCAGGCTTGAGATCTGGCCATACACTTGAGTGACAATGACATCCACTTTGCCTTT
CTCTCCACAGGTGTCCACTCCCAGGTCCAACTGCAGGTCGAGCATGCATCTAGGGCGGCCAATTCCGCCC
CTCTCCCCCCCCCCCTCTCCCTCCCCCCCCCCTAACGTTACTGGCCGAAGCCGCTTGGAATAAGGCCGGT
GTGCGTTTGTCTATATGTTATTTTCCACCATATTGCCGTCTTTTGGCAATGTGAGGGCCCGGAAACCTGG
CCCTGTCTTCTTGACGAGCATTCCTAGGGGTCTTTCCCCTCTCGCCAAAGGAATGCAAGGTCTGTTGAAT
GTCGTGAAGGAAGCAGTTCCTCTGGAAGCTTCTTGAAGACAAACAACGTCTGTAGCGACCCTTTGCAGGC
AGCGGAACCCCCCACCTGGCGACAGGTGCCTCTGCGGCCAAAAGCCACGTGTATAAGATACACCTGCAAA
GGCGGCACAACCCCAGTGCCACGTTGTGAGTTGGATAGTTGTGGAAAGAGTCAAATGGCTCTCCTCAAGC
GTATTCAACAAGGGGCTGAAGGATGCCCAGAAGGTACCCCATTGTATGGGATCTGATCTGGGGCCTCGGT
GCACATGCTTTACATGTGTTTAGTCGAGGTTAAAAAAACGTCTAGGCCCCCCGAACCACGGGGACGTGGT
TTTCCTTTGAAAAACACGATGATAAGCTTGCCACAACCCACAAGGAGACGACCTTCCATGACCGAGTACA
AGCCCACGGTGCGCCTCGCCACCCGCGACGACGTCCCCCGGGCCGTACGCACCCTCGCCGCCGCGTTCGC
CGACTACCCCGCCACGCGCCACACCGTCGACCCGGACCGCCACATCGAGCGGGTCACCGAGCTGCAAGAA
CTCTTCCTCACGCGCGTCGGGCTCGACATCGGCAAGGTGTGGGTCGCGGACGACGGCGCCGCGGTGGCGG
TCTGGACCACGCCGGAGAGCGTCGAAGCGGGGGCGGTGTTCGCCGAGATCGGCCCGCGCATGGCCGAGTT
GAGCGGTTCCCGGCTGGCCGCGCAGCAACAGATGGAAGGCCTCCTGGCGCCGCACCGGCCCAAGGAGCCC
GCGTGGTTCCTGGCCACCGTCGGCGTCTCGCCCGACCACCAGGGCAAGGGTCTGGGCAGCGCCGTCGTGC
TCCCCGGAGTGGAGGCGGCCGAGCGCGCCGGGGTGCCCGCCTTCCTGGAGACCTCCGCGCCCCGCAACCT
CCCCTTCTACGAGCGGCTCGGCTTCACCGTCACCGCCGACGTCGAGGTGCCCGAAGGACCGCGCACCTGG
TGCATGACCCGCAAGCCCGGTGCCTGACGCCCGCCCCACGACCCGCAGCGCCCGACCGAAAGGAGCGCAC
GACCCCATGGCTCCGACCGAAGCCACCCGGGGCGGCCCCGCCGACCCCGCACCCGCCCCCGAGGCCCACC
GACTCTAGAGCTCGCTGATCAGCCTCGACTGTGCCTTCTAGTTGCCAGCCATCTGTTGTTTGCCCCTCCC
CCGTGCCTTCCTTGACCCTGGAAGGTGCCACTCCCACTGTCCTTTCCTAATAAAATGAGGAAATTGCATC
GCATTGTCTGAGTAGGTGTCATTCTATTCTGGGGGGTGGGGTGGGGCAGGACAGCAAGGGGGAGGATTGG
GAAGACAATAGCAGGCATGCTGGGGATGCGGTGGGCTCTATGGCTTCTGAGGCGGAAAGAACCAGCTGGG
GCTCGAGTGCATTCTAGTTGTGGTTTGTCCAAACTCATCAATGTATCTTATCATGTCTGTATACCGTCGA
CCTCTAGCTAGAGCTTGGCGTAATCATGGTCATAGCTGTTTCCTGTGTGAAATTGTTATCCGCTCACAAT
TCCACACAACATACGAGCCGGAAGCATAAAGTGTAAAGCCTGGGGTGCCTAATGAGTGAGCTAACTCACA
TTAATTGCGTTGCGCTCACTGCCCGCTTTCCAGTCGGGAAACCTGTCGTGCCAGCTGCATTAATGAATCG
GCCAACGCGCGGGGAGAGGCGGTTTGCGTATTGGGCGCTCTTCCGCTTCCTCGCTCACTGACTCGCTGCG
CTCGGTCGTTCGGCTGCGGCGAGCGGTATCAGCTCACTCAAAGGCGGTAATACGGTTATCCACAGAATCA
GGGGATAACGCAGGAAAGAACATGTGAGCAAAAGGCCAGCAAAAGGCCAGGAACCGTAAAAAGGCCGCGT
TGCTGGCGTTTTTCCATAGGCTCCGCCCCCCTGACGAGCATCACAAAAATCGACGCTCAAGTCAGAGGTG
GCGAAACCCGACAGGACTATAAAGATACCAGGCGTTTCCCCCTGGAAGCTCCCTCGTGCGCTCTCCTGTT
CCGACCCTGCCGCTTACCGGATACCTGTCCGCCTTTCTCCCTTCGGGAAGCGTGGCGCTTTCTCATAGCT
CACGCTGTAGGTATCTCAGTTCGGTGTAGGTCGTTCGCTCCAAGCTGGGCTGTGTGCACGAACCCCCCGT
TCAGCCCGACCGCTGCGCCTTATCCGGTAACTATCGTCTTGAGTCCAACCCGGTAAGACACGACTTATCG
CCACTGGCAGCAGCCACTGGTAACAGGATTAGCAGAGCGAGGTATGTAGGCGGTGCTACAGAGTTCTTGA
AGTGGTGGCCTAACTACGGCTACACTAGAAGAACAGTATTTGGTATCTGCGCTCTGCTGAAGCCAGTTAC
CTTCGGAAAAAGAGTTGGTAGCTCTTGATCCGGCAAACAAACCACCGCTGGTAGCGGTGGTTTTTTTGTT
TGCAAGCAGCAGATTACGCGCAGAAAAAAAGGATCTCAAGAAGATCCTTTGATCTTTTCTACGGGGTCTG
ACGCTCAGTGGAACGAAAACTCACGTTAAGGGATTTTGGTCATGAGATTATCAAAAAGGATCTTCACCTA
GATCCTTTTAAATTAAAAATGAAGTTTTAAATCAATCTAAAGTATATATGAGTAAACTTGGTCTGACAGT
TACCAATGCTTAATCAGTGAGGCACCTATCTCAGCGATCTGTCTATTTCGTTCATCCATAGTTGCCTGAC
TCCCCGTCGTGTAGATAACTACGATACGGGAGGGCTTACCATCTGGCCCCAGTGCTGCAATGATACCGCG
AGACCCACGCTCACCGGCTCCAGATTTATCAGCAATAAACCAGCCAGCCGGAAGGGCCGAGCGCAGAAGT
GGTCCTGCAACTTTATCCGCCTCCATCCAGTCTATTAATTGTTGCCGGGAAGCTAGAGTAAGTAGTTCGC
CAGTTAATAGTTTGCGCAACGTTGTTGCCATTGCTACAGGCATCGTGGTGTCACGCTCGTCGTTTGGTAT
GGCTTCATTCAGCTCCGGTTCCCAACGATCAAGGCGAGTTACATGATCCCCCATGTTGTGCAAAAAAGCG
GTTAGCTCCTTCGGTCCTCCGATCGTTGTCAGAAGTAAGTTGGCCGCAGTGTTATCACTCATGGTTATGG
CAGCACTGCATAATTCTCTTACTGTCATGCCATCCGTAAGATGCTTTTCTGTGACTGGTGAGTACTCAAC
CAAGTCATTCTGAGAATAGTGTATGCGGCGACCGAGTTGCTCTTGCCCGGCGTCAATACGGGATAATACC
GCGCCACATAGCAGAACTTTAAAAGTGCTCATCATTGGAAAACGTTCTTCGGGGCGAAAACTCTCAAGGA
TCTTACCGCTGTTGAGATCCAGTTCGATGTAACCCACTCGTGCACCCAACTGATCTTCAGCATCTTTTAC
TTTCACCAGCGTTTCTGGGTGAGCAAAAACAGGAAGGCAAAATGCCGCAAAAAAGGGAATAAGGGCGACA
CGGAAATGTTGAATACTCATACTCTTCCTTTTTCAATATTATTGAAGCATTTATCAGGGTTATTGTCTCA
TGAGCGGATACATATTTGAATGTATTTAGAAAAATAAACAAATAGGGGTTCCGCGCACATTTCCCCGAAA
AGTGCCACCTGACGTC
