>Addgene plasmid #25728 | piRES-puro-ELF3 | depositor partial sequence | sequence record 12057 | Author sequence
ATGGCTGCAACCTGTGAGATTAGCAACATTTTTAGCAACTACTTCAGTGCGATGTACAGCTCGGAGGACT
CCACCCTGGCCTCTGTTCCCCCTGCTGCCACCTTTGGGGCCGATGACTTGGTACTGACCCTGAGCAACCC
CCAGATGTCATTGGAGGGTACAGAGAAGGCCAGCTGGTTGGGGGAACAGCCCCAGTTCTGGTCGAAGACG
CAGGTTCTGGACTGGATCAGCTACCAAGTGGAGAAGAACAAGTACGACGCAAGCGCCATTGACTTCTCAC
GATGTGACATGGATGGCGCCACCCTCTGCAATTGTGCCCTTGAGGAGCTGCGTCTGGTCTTTGGGCCTCT
GGGGGACCAACTCCATGCCCAGCTGCGAGACCTCACTTCCAGCTCTTCTGATGAGCTCAGTTGGATCATT
GAGCTGCTGGAGAAGGATGGCATGGCCTTCCAGGAGGCCCTAGACCCAGGGCCCTTTGACCAGGGCAGCC
CCTTTGCCCAGGAGCTGCTGGACGACGGTCAGCAAGCCAGCCCCTACCACCCCGGCAGCTGTGGCGCAGG
AGCCCCCTCCCCTGGCAGCTCTGACGTCTCCACCGCAGGGACTGGTGCTTCTCGGAGCTCCCACTCCTCA
GACTCCGGTGGAAGTGACGTGGACCTGGATCCCACTGATGGCAAGCTCTTCCCCAGCGATGGTTTTCGTG
ACTGCAAGAAGGGGGATCCCAAGCACGGGAAGCGGAAACGAGGCCGGCCCCGAAAGCTGAGCAAAGAGTA
CTGGGACTGTCTCGAGGGCAAGAAGAGCAAGCACGCGCCCAGAGGCACCCACCTGTGGGAGTTCATCCGG
GACATCCTCATCCACCCGGAGCTCAACGAGGGCCTCATGAAGTGGGAGAATCGGCATGAAGGCGTCTTCA
AGTTCCTGCGCTCCGAGGCTGTGGCCCAACTATGGGGCCAAAAGAAAAAGAACAGCAACATGACCTACGA
GAAGCTGAGCCGGGCCATGAGGTACTACTACAAACGGGAGATCCTGGAACGGGTGGATGGCCGGCGACTC
GTCTACAAGTTTGGCAAAAACTCAAGCGGCTGGAAGGAGGAAGAGGTTCTCCAGAGTCGGAACTGA
