>Addgene plasmid #25728 | piRES-puro-ELF3 | addgene partial sequence | sequence record 31757 | 25728 with CMV-F
CTAGAGAACCCACTGCTTACTGGCTTATCGAAATTAATACGACTCACTATAGGGAGACCCAAGCTTGGTA
CCGAGCTCGGATCGATATCTGCGGCCTAGCTAGCGCTTAAGGCCTGTTAACCGGTCGTACGTCTCCGGAT
TCGAATTCATGGCTGCAACCTGTGAGATTAGCAACATTTTTAGCAACTACTTCAGTGCGATGTACAGCTC
GGAGGACTCCACCCTGGCCTCTGTTCCCCCTGCTGCCACCTTTGGGGCCGATGACTTGGTACTGACCCTG
AGCAACCCCCAGATGTCATTGGAGGGTACAGAGAAGGCCAGCTGGTTGGGGGAACAGCCCCAGTTCTGGT
CGAAGACGCAGGTTCTGGACTGGATCAGCTACCAAGTGGAGAAGAACAAGTACGACGCAAGCGCCATTGA
CTTCTCACGATGTGACATGGATGGCGCCACCCTCTGCAATTGTGCCCTTGAGGAGCTGCGTCTGGTCTTT
GGGCCTCTGGGGGACCAACTCCATGCCCAGCTGCGAGACCTCACTTCCAGCTCTTCTGATGAGCTCAGTT
GGATCATTGAGCTGCTGGAGAAGGATGGCATGGCCTTCCAGGAGGCCCTAGACCCAGGGCCCTTTGACCA
GGGCAGCCCCTTTGCCCAGGAGCTGCTGGACGACGGTCAGCAAGCCAGCCCCTACCACCCCGGCAGCTGT
GGCGCAGGAGCCCCCTCCCCTGGCAGCTCTGACGTCTCCACCGCAGGGACTGGTGCTTCTCGGAGCTCCC
ACTCCTCAGACTCCGGTGGAAGTGACGTGGACCTGGATCCCACTGATGGCAAGCTCTTCCCCAGCGATGG
TTTTCGTGACTGCAAGAA
